>Addgene plasmid #123021 | SbGP-1 | addgene full sequence | sequence record 248857 | Addgene NGS Result
GCCGCCATGGCGGCCGCGGGAATTCGATTCGGGGGATGGGACGACGACAGCAACTGTTTTAGCTCAAAGT
ATGATTCATCGTGGTTTTAAAGCAATTGATAGAGGGGCTAATCCTATTTTCGTTAAAGAAGGGATCGAAT
TAGCGTCTCAAGTGGTTTCTCAAAAGCTATTGGCTAAAACTAAAAAAGTAGCAGCTCAAGAGGATATCCA
AAATGTAGCAGCTATTTCTTCAGGAAGTCAAGAAATTGGTAAAATTATTGCTCAAGCTATGAAAAAAGTT
GGTAAAAATGGTGTTATTAATGTTGATGAATCAAAAGGATTTGAAACCGAGTTAGAAGTAGTTCAAGGTT
TACAATATGATAAAGGATATGCTTCTCCGTATTTTGCTTCAGATAGAGAATCTATGGCGGTTGAATTAAA
CCAACCATTAGTTTTAGTGACCGATCATAAAATTAGTACCATTCAAGAAATTTTGCCTATTTTAGAAGGT
GTTGTTAAAGAATCTAAATCTTTATTAATTGTAGCTGAATCAGTTGAAAATGAAGTTTTAGGGGTTTTGG
TTGCTAATAAATTAAGGGGTACTTTTAATGTAGTTGTTACTGAAGCCCCTGGTTTTGGCGACCACCAAAT
CACTAGTGAATTCGCGGCCGCCTGCAGGTCGACCATATGGGAGAGCTCCCAACGCGTTGGATGCATAGCT
TGAGTATTCTATAGTGTCACCTAAATAGCTTGGCGTAATCATGGTCATAGCTGTTTCCTGTGTGAAATTG
TTATCCGCTCACAATTCCACACAACATACGAGCCGGAAGCATAAAGTGTAAAGCCTGGGGTGCCTAATGA
GTGAGCTAACTCACATTAATTGCGTTGCGCTCACTGCCCGCTTTCCAGTCGGGAAACCTGTCGTGCCAGC
TGCATTAATGAATCGGCCAACGCGCGGGGAGAGGCGGTTTGCGTATTGGGCGCTCTTCCGCTTCCTCGCT
CACTGACTCGCTGCGCTCGGTCGTTCGGCTGCGGCGAGCGGTATCAGCTCACTCAAAGGCGGTAATACGG
TTATCCACAGAATCAGGGGATAACGCAGGAAAGAACATGTGAGCAAAAGGCCAGCAAAAGGCCAGGAACC
GTAAAAAGGCCGCGTTGCTGGCGTTTTTCCATAGGCTCCGCCCCCCTGACGAGCATCACAAAAATCGACG
CTCAAGTCAGAGGTGGCGAAACCCGACAGGACTATAAAGATACCAGGCGTTTCCCCCTGGAAGCTCCCTC
GTGCGCTCTCCTGTTCCGACCCTGCCGCTTACCGGATACCTGTCCGCCTTTCTCCCTTCGGGAAGCGTGG
CGCTTTCTCATAGCTCACGCTGTAGGTATCTCAGTTCGGTGTAGGTCGTTCGCTCCAAGCTGGGCTGTGT
GCACGAACCCCCCGTTCAGCCCGACCGCTGCGCCTTATCCGGTAACTATCGTCTTGAGTCCAACCCGGTA
AGACACGACTTATCGCCACTGGCAGCAGCCACTGGTAACAGGATTAGCAGAGCGAGGTATGTAGGCGGTG
CTACAGAGTTCTTGAAGTGGTGGCCTAACTACGGCTACACTAGAAGAACAGTATTTGGTATCTGCGCTCT
GCTGAAGCCAGTTACCTTCGGAAAAAGAGTTGGTAGCTCTTGATCCGGCAAACAAACCACCGCTGGTAGC
GGTGGTTTTTTTGTTTGCAAGCAGCAGATTACGCGCAGAAAAAAAGGATCTCAAGAAGATCCTTTGATCT
TTTCTACGGGGTCTGACGCTCAGTGGAACGAAAACTCACGTTAAGGGATTTTGGTCATGAGATTATCAAA
AAGGATCTTCACCTAGATCCTTTTAAATTAAAAATGAAGTTTTAAATCAATCTAAAGTATATATGAGTAA
ACTTGGTCTGACAGTTACCAATGCTTAATCAGTGAGGCACCTATCTCAGCGATCTGTCTATTTCGTTCAT
CCATAGTTGCCTGACTCCCCGTCGTGTAGATAACTACGATACGGGAGGGCTTACCATCTGGCCCCAGTGC
TGCAATGATACCGCGAGACCCACGCTCACCGGCTCCAGATTTATCAGCAATAAACCAGCCAGCCGGAAGG
GCCGAGCGCAGAAGTGGTCCTGCAACTTTATCCGCCTCCATCCAGTCTATTAATTGTTGCCGGGAAGCTA
GAGTAAGTAGTTCGCCAGTTAATAGTTTGCGCAACGTTGTTGCCATTGCTACAGGCATCGTGGTGTCACG
CTCGTCGTTTGGTATGGCTTCATTCAGCTCCGGTTCCCAACGATCAAGGCGAGTTACATGATCCCCCATG
TTGTGCAAAAAAGCGGTTAGCTCCTTCGGTCCTCCGATCGTTGTCAGAAGTAAGTTGGCCGCAGTGTTAT
CACTCATGGTTATGGCAGCACTGCATAATTCTCTTACTGTCATGCCATCCGTAAGATGCTTTTCTGTGAC
TGGTGAGTACTCAACCAAGTCATTCTGAGAATAGTGTATGCGGCGACCGAGTTGCTCTTGCCCGGCGTCA
ATACGGGATAATACCGCGCCACATAGCAGAACTTTAAAAGTGCTCATCATTGGAAAACGTTCTTCGGGGC
GAAAACTCTCAAGGATCTTACCGCTGTTGAGATCCAGTTCGATGTAACCCACTCGTGCACCCAACTGATC
TTCAGCATCTTTTACTTTCACCAGCGTTTCTGGGTGAGCAAAAACAGGAAGGCAAAATGCCGCAAAAAAG
GGAATAAGGGCGACACGGAAATGTTGAATACTCATACTCTTCCTTTTTCAATATTATTGAAGCATTTATC
AGGGTTATTGTCTCATGAGCGGATACATATTTGAATGTATTTAGAAAAATAAACAAATAGGGGTTCCGCG
CACATTTCCCCGAAAAGTGCCACCTGATGCGGTGTGAAATACCGCACAGATGCGTAAGGAGAAAATACCG
CATCAGGAAATTGTAAGCGTTAATATTTTGTTAAAATTCGCGTTAAATTTTTGTTAAATCAGCTCATTTT
TTAACCAATAGGCCGAAATCGGCAAAATCCCTTATAAATCAAAAGAATAGACCGAGATAGGGT
[37 nt withheld, positions 3074-3110]
AAAGAACGTGGACTCCAACGTCAAAGG
[49 nt withheld, positions 3138-3186]
T
[91 nt withheld, positions 3188-3278]
G
[124 nt withheld, positions 3280-3403]
CCATTCGCCATTCAGGCTGCGCAACTGTTGGGAAGGGCGATCGGTGCGGGCCTCTTCGCTATTACGCCAG
CTGGCGAAAGGGGGATGTGCTGCAAGGCGATTAAGTTGGGTAACGCCAGGGTTTTCCCAGTCACGACGTT
GTAAAACGACGGCCAGTGAATTGTAATACGACTCACTATAGGGCGAATTGGGCCCGACGTCGCATGCTCC
CG
Features (pLannotate 1.2.2; 14 found; start..end, strand, type, name):
     29..628     +  CDS            groL (fragment): CH60_ONYPE - Also known as groEL From Onion yellows phytoplasma (strain OY-M).
    634..696     -  CDS            VESPI_VESMG (fragment): Experimental evidence at protein level: Swiss-Prot protein existence level 1. Shows contractile activity on isolated ileum smooth muscle. From Vespa magnifica (Hornet).
    708..726     -  promoter       SP6 promoter: promoter for bacteriophage SP6 RNA polymerase
    768..784     -  protein_bind   lac operator: The lac repressor binds to the lac operator to inhibit transcription in E. coli. This inhibition can be relieved by adding lactose or isopropyl-β-D-thiogalactopyranoside (IPTG). lac repressor encoded by lacI
    792..822     -  promoter       lac promoter: promoter for the E. coli lac operon
    837..858     -  protein_bind   CAP binding site: CAP binding activates transcription in the presence of cAMP. E. coli catabolite activator protein
    871..963     -  CDS            lacI (fragment): lac repressor; lacI; The lac repressor binds to the lac operator to inhibit transcription in E. coli. This inhibition can be relieved by adding lactose or isopropyl-β-D-thiogalactopyranoside (IPTG).
   1146..1734    -  rep_origin     ori: high-copy-number ColE1/pMB1/pBR322/pUC origin of replication
   1905..2765    -  CDS            AmpR: β-lactamase; bla; confers resistance to ampicillin, carbenicillin, and related antibiotics
   2766..2870    -  promoter       AmpR promoter: bla
   2897..2947    +  misc_feature   bom (fragment): basis of mobility region from pBR322
   2975..3403    -  rep_origin     f1 ori (sequence partly withheld): f1 bacteriophage origin of replication; arrow indicates direction of (+) strand synthesis
   3407..3564    -  CDS            lacZα (fragment): LacZα fragment of β-galactosidase; lacZ fragment
   3567..3585    +  promoter       T7 promoter: promoter for bacteriophage T7 RNA polymerase
