[The description below was written by a language model from this plasmid's Addgene catalogue record and pLannotate feature annotations shown in this document.]
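Description:
SbGP-1 is a small bacterial cloning plasmid (about 3.6 kb in the sequenced record) built on the pGEM-T Easy backbone, carrying a PCR-amplified fragment of the chaperonin-60 (cpn60/groEL) gene from a phytoplasma. According to the depositor, the 552 bp insert, described as the cpn60 "universal target" region, was introduced by T-vector cloning of a PCR product. The feature annotation supports this, identifying a groL fragment with closest similarity to the GroEL protein of onion yellows phytoplasma. The annotated span is slightly longer than the stated insert size, probably because the match runs into flanking sequence. The record does not state the specific phytoplasma strain or host plant from which the fragment was derived.

The plasmid is maintained in E. coli at high copy through a ColE1/pUC-type origin and is selected with ampicillin via the β-lactamase gene and its native promoter. An f1 origin is also present, allowing single-stranded DNA production with helper phage. The insert sits in the multiple cloning site, interrupting the lacZα region, which is driven by the lac promoter with its operator and CAP site. This arrangement normally allows blue/white screening of recombinants. T7 and SP6 phage promoters flank the insert on opposite sides, so either strand could be transcribed in vitro. A short annotated match to a hornet peptide next to the insert and a small lacI fragment are most likely incidental hits to polylinker and backbone sequence rather than functional elements.

The construct is not an expression vector. It provides a defined, renewable template of the cpn60 target and is used as a positive control or standard in developing molecular diagnostic assays for phytoplasma detection.
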