Addgene plasmid #123021: SbGP-1
Purpose: contains the chaperonin-60 universal target from phytoplasma baceria; used as a control for development of molecular diagnostic assays
Depositing lab: Tim Dumonceaux. Depositing organization: Agriculture and Agri-Food Canada, Saskatoon, SK.
Backbone
  Vector backbone: pGEM-T Easy
  Backbone manufacturer: Promega
  Vector type: molecular diagnostic assay control
Growth in bacteria
  Bacterial resistance: Ampicillin, 100 μg/mL
  Growth temperature: 37°C
  Growth strain: DH5alpha
  Copy number: High Copy
Gene/Insert
  Gene/Insert name: chaperonin-60 universal target (alt name: KT444666)
  Insert size (bp): 552
  Cloning method: Unknown
Terms and licenses: Academic/Nonprofit Terms; Industry Terms: Not Available to Industry
Depositor comments: Cloning method is T-vector cloning of a PCR product
How to cite: SbGP-1 was a gift from Tim Dumonceaux (Addgene plasmid # 123021 ; http://n2t.net/addgene:123021 ; RRID:Addgene_123021)
