>Addgene plasmid #123021 | SbGP-1 | depositor partial sequence | sequence record 234907 | Sbgp
GCAACTGTTTTAGCTCAAAGTATGATTCATCGTGGTTTTAAAGCAATTGATAGAGGGGCTAATCCTATTT
TCGTTAAAGAAGGGATCGAATTAGCGTCTCAAGTGGTTTCTCAAAAGCTATTGGCTAAAACTAAAAAAGT
AGCAGCTCAAGAGGATATCCAAAATGTAGCAGCTATTTCTTCAGGAAGTCAAGAAATTGGTAAAATTATT
GCTCAAGCTATGAAAAAAGTTGGTAAAAATGGTGTTATTAATGTTGATGAATCAAAAGGATTTGAAACCG
AGTTAGAAGTAGTTCAAGGTTTACAATATGATAAAGGATATGCTTCTCCGTATTTTGCTTCAGATAGAGA
ATCTATGGCGGTTGAATTAAACCAACCATTAGTTTTAGTGACCGATCATAAAATTAGTACCATTCAAGAA
ATTTTGCCTATTTTAGAAGGTGTTGTTAAAGAATCTAAATCTTTATTAATTGTAGCTGAATCAGTTGAAA
ATGAAGTTTTAGGGGTTTTGGTTGCTAATAAATTAAGGGGTACTTTTAATGTAGTTGTTACT
